>Addgene plasmid #120517 | CAG-EGFP-Lin28IR | depositor full sequence | sequence record 229042 | CAG-EGFP-Lin28IR sequence 6897 bps
GTCGACATTGATTATTGACTAGTTATTAATAGTAATCAATTACGGGGTCATTAGTTCATAGCCCATATAT
GGAGTTCCGCGTTACATAACTTACGGTAAATGGCCCGCCTGGCTGACCGCCCAACGACCCCCGCCCATTG
ACGTCAATAATGACGTATGTTCCCATAGTAACGCCAATAGGGACTTTCCATTGACGTCAATGGGTGGACT
ATTTACGGTAAACTGCCCACTTGGCAGTACATCAAGTGTATCATATGCCAAGTACGCCCCCTATTGACGT
CAATGACGGTAAATGGCCCGCCTGGCATTATGCCCAGTACATGACCTTATGGGACTTTCCTACTTGGCAG
TACATCTACGTATTAGTCATCGCTATTACCATGGGTCGAGGTGAGCCCCACGTTCTGCTTCACTCTCCCC
ATCTCCCCCCCCTCCCCACCCCCAATTTTGTATTTATTTATTTTTTAATTATTTTGTGCAGCGATGGGGG
CGGGGGGGGGGGGGGCGCGCGCCAGGCGGGGCGGGGCGGGGCGAGGGGCGGGGCGGGGCGAGGCGGAGAG
GTGCGGCGGCAGCCAATCAGAGCGGCGCGCTCCGAAAGTTTCCTTTTATGGCGAGGCGGCGGCGGCGGCG
GCCCTATAAAAAGCGAAGCGCGCGGCGGGCGGGAGTCGCTGCGTTGCCTTCGCCCCGTGCCCCGCTCCGC
GCCGCCTCGCGCCGCCCGCCCCGGCTCTGACTGACCGCGTTACTCCCACAGGTGAGCGGGCGGGACGGCC
CTTCTCCTCCGGGCTGTAATTAGCGCTTGGTTTAATGACGGCTCGTTTCTTTTCTGTGGCTGCGTGAAAG
CCTTAAAGGGCTCCGGGAGGGCCCTTTGTGCGGGGGGGAGCGGCTCGGGGGGTGCGTGCGTGTGTGTGTG
CGTGGGGAGCGCCGCGTGCGGCCCGCGCTGCCCGGCGGCTGTGAGCGCTGCGGGCGCGGCGCGGGGCTTT
GTGCGCTCCGCGTGTGCGCGAGGGGAGCGCGGCCGGGGGCGGTGCCCCGCGGTGCGGGGGGGCTGCGAGG
GGAACAAAGGCTGCGTGCGGGGTGTGTGCGTGGGGGGGTGAGCAGGGGGTGTGGGCGCGGCGGTCGGGCT
GTAACCCCCCCCTGCACCCCCCTCCCCGAGTTGCTGAGCACGGCCCGGCTTCGGGTGCGGGGCTCCGTGC
GGGGCGTGGCGCGGGGCTCGCCGTGCCGGGCGGGGGGTGGCGGCAGGTGGGGGTGCCGGGCGGGGCGGGG
CCGCCTCGGGCCGGGGAGGGCTCGGGGGAGGGGCGCGGCGGCCCCGGAGCGCCGGCGGCTGTCGAGGCGC
GGCGAGCCGCAGCCATTGCCTTTTATGGTAATCGTGCGAGAGGGCGCAGGGACTTCCTTTGTCCCAAATC
TGGCGGAGCCGAAATCTGGGAGGCGCCGCCGCACCCCCTCTAGCGGGCGCGGGCGAAGCGGTGCGGCGCC
GGCAGGAAGGAAATGGGCGGGGAGGGCCTTCGTGCGTCGCCGCGCCGCCGTCCCCTTCTCCATCTCCAGC
CTCGGGGCTGCCGCAGGGGGACGGCTGCCTTCGGGGGGGACGGGGCAGGGCGGGGTTCGGCTTCTGGCGT
GTGACCGGCGGCTCTAGAGCCTCTGCTAACCATGTTCATGCCTTCTTCTTTTTCCTACAGCTCCTGGGCA
ACGTGCTGGTTGTTGTGCTGTCTCATCATTTTGGCAAAGAATTCGCCACCATGGTGAGCAAGGGCGAGGA
GCTGTTCACCGGGGTGGTGCCCATCCTGGTCGAGCTGGACGGCGACGTAAACGGCCACAAGTTCAGCGTG
TCCGGCGAGGGCGAGGGCGATGCCACCTACGGCAAGCTGACCCTGAAGTTCATCTGCACCACCGGCAAGC
TGCCCGTGCCCTGGCCCACCCTCGTGACCACCCTGACCTACGGCGTGCAGTGCTTCAGCCGCTACCCCGA
CCACATGAAGCAGCACGACTTCTTCAAGTCCGCCATGCCCGAAGGCTACGTCCAGGAGCGCACCATCTTC
TTCAAGGACGACGGCAACTACAAGACCCGCGCCGAGGTGAAGTTCGAGGGCGACACCCTGGTGAACCGCA
TCGAGCTGAAGGGCATCGACTTCAAGGAGGACGGCAACATCCTGGGGCACAAGCTGGAGTACAACTACAA
CAGCCACAACGTCTATATCATGGCCGACAAGCAGAAGAACGGCATCAAGGTGAACTTCAAGATCCGCCAC
AACATCGAGGACGGCAGCGTGCAGCTCGCCGACCACTACCAGCAGAACACCCCCATCGGCGACGGCCCCG
TGCTGCTGCCCGACAACCACTACCTGAGCACCCAGTCCGCCCTGAGCAAAGACCCCAACGAGAAGCGCGA
TCACATGGTCCTGCTGGAGTTCGTGACCGCCGCCGGGATCACTCTCGGCATGGACGAGCTGTACAAGTAA
GAATTCACTCCTCAGGTGCAGGCTGCCTATCAGAAGGTGGTGGCTGGTGTGGCCAATGCCCTGGCTCGAG
ATAGCTAGCTTCGCGGCCGCGACTCTAGAGTGCCTGTACTCTTATGTGAAATCCTCACACATACATACAG
ATTCAAGTCTCCCCTCTCACTTATGCACATACTATATGTAGTATCTCAATTCTATAAAACATGACACCCT
GCTTAAATGTAGTTTGCTTAAGAGTGATTTGTCTAATTAAGAACTTCCCAGTTCCTCAGCAGTAGTTAAC
ATCCCGGCCGGCTGCTCTCTGTGGACCACTATTCCCCTGTGCTTGCATGAGGTAGACTTCCCGCCCGGGT
GAAGGGAACACTGACAAGTACTAAGTCTTTTTCCGTTTCTGAATCAAAGGAAGCTTGGTTTGACACTTGT
TTCGCTTCCCGTCTGGCAAGGGAAATATCACACAGCCTTCTACAAAAGAACTTCCCTAGCCCAGCCACTT
GGCAAAGCCTCGGGTTCTAGGGTGGTTCCTCCCCACAAAAGCCTTCACTTGCTTTCAGATAGAGTGTGGT
AGGAGTTCCTTTGTCTCATCCTTTCCTTCCCTCCAAGGAAAGACAGGGTGACACTGGGAACCCCGGCCTG
AGACACGGCAGTGCAAGCTACCCACGCAACCCACCCTTACCCCCACTTTCTCCACTCTGCAGATTGATGC
CTCTTTCCTTAAACTCCCCATTAGCCAAAGAATAACCCTGACTCCTGGGCCTCAATTCTGGGCTTCTGGG
AGCAGGGCAGGGCTGTGGATCTCTTCCTCTTCCTCCCTGGATCCAGGAGTTTAAGGAAAGAGGCATCAAT
CTGCAGAGTGGAGAAAGTGGGGGTAAGGGTGGGTTGCGTGGGTAGCTTGCACTGCCGTGTCTCAGGCCGG
GGTTCCCAGTGTCACCCTGTCTTTCCTTGGAGGGAAGGAAAGGATGAGACAAAGGAACTCCTACCACACT
CTATCTGAAAGCAAGTGAAGGCTTTTGTGGGGAGGAACCACCCTAGAACCCGAGGCTTTGCCAAGTGGCT
GGGCTAGGGAAGTTCTTTTGTAGAAGGCTGTGTGATATTTCCCTTGCCAGACGGGAAGCGAAACAAGTGT
CAAACCAAGCTTCCTTTGATTCAGAAACGGAAAAAGACTTAGTACTTGTCAGTGTTCCCTTCACCCGGGC
GGGAAGTCTACCTCATGCAAGCACAGGGGAATAGTGGTCCACAGAGAGCAGCCGGCCGGGATGTTAACTA
CTGCTGAGGAACTGGGAAGTTCTTAATTAGACAAATCACTCTTAAGCAAACTACATTTAAGCAGGGTGTC
ATGTTTTATAGAATTGAGATACTACATATAGTATGTGCATAAGTGAGAGGGGAGACTTGAATCTGTATGT
ATGTGTGAGGATTTCACATAAGAGTACAGGCACTCTAGAGCGGCCGCGTTGGTACCAACCATGGTGTAGA
TCTTTTTCCCTCTGCCAAAAATTATGGGGACATCATGAAGCCCCTTGAGCATCTGACTTCTGGCTAATAA
AGGAAATTTATTTTCATTGCAATAGTGTGTTGGAATTTTTTGTGTCTCTCACTCGGAAGGACATATGGGA
GGGCAAATCATTTAAAACATCAGAATGAGTATTTGGTTTAGAGTTTGGCAACATATGCCATATGCTGGCT
GCCATGAACAAAGGTGGCTATAAAGAGGTCATCAGTATATGAAACAGCCCCCTGCTGTCCATTCCTTATT
CCATAGAAAAGCCTTGACTTGAGGTTAGATTTTTTTTATATTTTGTTTTGTGTTATTTTTTTCTTTAACA
TCCCTAAAATTTTCCTTACATGTTTTACTAGCCAGATTTTTCCTCCTCTCCTGACTACTCCCAGTCATAG
CTGTCCCTCTTCTCTTATGAAGATCCCTCGACCTGCAGCCCAAGCTTGGCGTAATCATGGTCATAGCTGT
TTCCTGTGTGAAATTGTTATCCGCTCACAATTCCACACAACATACGAGCCGGAAGCATAAAGTGTAAAGC
CTGGGGTGCCTAATGAGTGAGCTAACTCACATTAATTGCGTTGCGCTCACTGCCCGCTTTCCAGTCGGGA
AACCTGTCGTGCCAGCGGATCCGCATCTCAATTAGTCAGCAACCATAGTCCCGCCCCTAACTCCGCCCAT
CCCGCCCCTAACTCCGCCCAGTTCCGCCCATTCTCCGCCCCATGGCTGACTAATTTTTTTTATTTATGCA
GAGGCCGAGGCCGCCTCGGCCTCTGAGCTATTCCAGAAGTAGTGAGGAGGCTTTTTTGGAGGCCTAGGCT
TTTGCAAAAAGCTAACTTGTTTATTGCAGCTTATAATGGTTACAAATAAAGCAATAGCATCACAAATTTC
ACAAATAAAGCATTTTTTTCACTGCATTCTAGTTGTGGTTTGTCCAAACTCATCAATGTATCTTATCATG
TCTGGATCCGCTGCATTAATGAATCGGCCAACGCGCGGGGAGAGGCGGTTTGCGTATTGGGCGCTCTTCC
GCTTCCTCGCTCACTGACTCGCTGCGCTCGGTCGTTCGGCTGCGGCGAGCGGTATCAGCTCACTCAAAGG
CGGTAATACGGTTATCCACAGAATCAGGGGATAACGCAGGAAAGAACATGTGAGCAAAAGGCCAGCAAAA
GGCCAGGAACCGTAAAAAGGCCGCGTTGCTGGCGTTTTTCCATAGGCTCCGCCCCCCTGACGAGCATCAC
AAAAATCGACGCTCAAGTCAGAGGTGGCGAAACCCGACAGGACTATAAAGATACCAGGCGTTTCCCCCTG
GAAGCTCCCTCGTGCGCTCTCCTGTTCCGACCCTGCCGCTTACCGGATACCTGTCCGCCTTTCTCCCTTC
GGGAAGCGTGGCGCTTTCTCAATGCTCACGCTGTAGGTATCTCAGTTCGGTGTAGGTCGTTCGCTCCAAG
CTGGGCTGTGTGCACGAACCCCCCGTTCAGCCCGACCGCTGCGCCTTATCCGGTAACTATCGTCTTGAGT
CCAACCCGGTAAGACACGACTTATCGCCACTGGCAGCAGCCACTGGTAACAGGATTAGCAGAGCGAGGTA
TGTAGGCGGTGCTACAGAGTTCTTGAAGTGGTGGCCTAACTACGGCTACACTAGAAGGACAGTATTTGGT
ATCTGCGCTCTGCTGAAGCCAGTTACCTTCGGAAAAAGAGTTGGTAGCTCTTGATCCGGCAAACAAACCA
CCGCTGGTAGCGGTGGTTTTTTTGTTTGCAAGCAGCAGATTACGCGCAGAAAAAAAGGATCTCAAGAAGA
TCCTTTGATCTTTTCTACGGGGTCTGACGCTCAGTGGAACGAAAACTCACGTTAAGGGATTTTGGTCATG
AGATTATCAAAAAGGATCTTCACCTAGATCCTTTTAAATTAAAAATGAAGTTTTAAATCAATCTAAAGTA
TATATGAGTAAACTTGGTCTGACAGTTACCAATGCTTAATCAGTGAGGCACCTATCTCAGCGATCTGTCT
ATTTCGTTCATCCATAGTTGCCTGACTCCCCGTCGTGTAGATAACTACGATACGGGAGGGCTTACCATCT
GGCCCCAGTGCTGCAATGATACCGCGAGACCCACGCTCACCGGCTCCAGATTTATCAGCAATAAACCAGC
CAGCCGGAAGGGCCGAGCGCAGAAGTGGTCCTGCAACTTTATCCGCCTCCATCCAGTCTATTAATTGTTG
CCGGGAAGCTAGAGTAAGTAGTTCGCCAGTTAATAGTTTGCGCAACGTTGTTGCCATTGCTACAGGCATC
GTGGTGTCACGCTCGTCGTTTGGTATGGCTTCATTCAGCTCCGGTTCCCAACGATCAAGGCGAGTTACAT
GATCCCCCATGTTGTGCAAAAAAGCGGTTAGCTCCTTCGGTCCTCCGATCGTTGTCAGAAGTAAGTTGGC
CGCAGTGTTATCACTCATGGTTATGGCAGCACTGCATAATTCTCTTACTGTCATGCCATCCGTAAGATGC
TTTTCTGTGACTGGTGAGTACTCAACCAAGTCATTCTGAGAATAGTGTATGCGGCGACCGAGTTGCTCTT
GCCCGGCGTCAATACGGGATAATACCGCGCCACATAGCAGAACTTTAAAAGTGCTCATCATTGGAAAACG
TTCTTCGGGGCGAAAACTCTCAAGGATCTTACCGCTGTTGAGATCCAGTTCGATGTAACCCACTCGTGCA
CCCAACTGATCTTCAGCATCTTTTACTTTCACCAGCGTTTCTGGGTGAGCAAAAACAGGAAGGCAAAATG
CCGCAAAAAAGGGAATAAGGGCGACACGGAAATGTTGAATACTCATACTCTTCCTTTTTCAATATTATTG
AAGCATTTATCAGGGTTATTGTCTCATGAGCGGATACATATTTGAATGTATTTAGAAAAATAAACAAATA
GGGGTTCCGCGCACATTTCCCCGAAAAGTGCCACCTG
Features (pLannotate 1.2.2; 19 found; start..end, strand, type, name):
      4..383     +  enhancer       CMV enhancer: human cytomegalovirus immediate early enhancer
    386..661     +  promoter       chicken β-actin promoter: No description available
    662..1670    +  intron         chimeric intron: chimera between introns from chicken β-actin and rabbit β-globin
   1668..1736    +  CDS            HBB (fragment): HBB_LEPEU - Experimental evidence at protein level: Swiss-Prot protein existence level 1. Involved in oxygen transport from the lung to the various peripheral tissues. From Lepus europaeus (European hare).
   1731..2450    +  CDS            EGFP: the original enhanced GFP (Yang et al., 1996) mammalian codon-optimized
   2451..2516    +  CDS            HBB (fragment): HBB_PONPY - Experimental evidence at transcript level: Swiss-Prot protein existence level 2. Involved in oxygen transport from the lung to the various peripheral tissues. From Pongo pygmaeus (Bornean orangutan).
   3205..3258    -  CDS            Lin28a (fragment): LN28A_MOUSE - Also known as Lin28, Tex17. Experimental evidence at protein level: Swiss-Prot protein existence level 1. RNA-binding protein that inhibits processing of pre-let-7 miRNAs and regulates translation of mRNAs that control developmental timing, pluripotency and metabolism (PubMed:17473174, PubMed:18604195, PubMed:18566191, PubMed:18292307, PubMed:19703396, PubMed:23102813, PubMed:24209617). Seems to recognize a common structural G-quartet (G4) feature in its miRNA and mRNA targets (PubMed:26045559). 'Translational enhancer' that drives specific mRNAs to polysomes and increases the ef
   3986..4041    +  polyA_signal   β-globin poly(A) signal: rabbit β-globin polyadenylation signal (Gil and Proudfoot, 1987)
   4424..4440    -  protein_bind   lac operator: The lac repressor binds to the lac operator to inhibit transcription in E. coli. This inhibition can be relieved by adding lactose or isopropyl-β-D-thiogalactopyranoside (IPTG). lac repressor encoded by lacI
   4448..4478    -  promoter       lac promoter: promoter for the E. coli lac operon
   4493..4514    -  protein_bind   CAP binding site: CAP binding activates transcription in the presence of cAMP. E. coli catabolite activator protein
   4527..4566    -  CDS            lacI (fragment): lac repressor; lacI; The lac repressor binds to the lac operator to inhibit transcription in E. coli. This inhibition can be relieved by adding lactose or isopropyl-β-D-thiogalactopyranoside (IPTG).
   4573..4595    +  promoter       SV40 promoter (fragment): SV40 enhancer and early promoter
   4619..4754    +  rep_origin     SV40 ori: SV40 origin of replication
   4774..4908    +  polyA_signal   SV40 poly(A) signal: SV40 polyadenylation signal
   4910..4964    -  CDS            lacI (fragment): lac repressor; lacI; The lac repressor binds to the lac operator to inhibit transcription in E. coli. This inhibition can be relieved by adding lactose or isopropyl-β-D-thiogalactopyranoside (IPTG).
   5147..5735    -  rep_origin     ori: high-copy-number ColE1/pMB1/pBR322/pUC origin of replication
   5906..6766    -  CDS            AmpR: β-lactamase; bla; confers resistance to ampicillin, carbenicillin, and related antibiotics
   6767..6871    -  promoter       AmpR promoter: bla
