>Addgene plasmid #120517 | CAG-EGFP-Lin28IR | addgene full sequence | sequence record 234052 | Addgene NGS Result
GGTCGACATTGATTATTGACTAGTTATTAATAGTAATCAATTACGGGGTCATTAGTTCATAGCCCATATA
TGGAGTTCCGCGTTACATAACTTACGGTAAATGGCCCGCCTGGCTGACCGCCCAACGACCCCCGCCCATT
GACGTCAATAATGACGTATGTTCCCATAGTAACGCCAATAGGGACTTTCCATTGACGTCAATGGGTGGAG
TATTTACGGTAAACTGCCCACTTGGCAGTACATCAAGTGTATCATATGCCAAGTACGCCCCCTATTGACG
TCAATGACGGTAAATGGCCCGCCTGGCATTATGCCCAGTACATGACCTTATGGGACTTTCCTACTTGGCA
GTACATCTACGTATTAGTCATCGCTATTACCATGGTCGAGGTGAGCCCCACGTTCTGCTTCACTCTCCCC
ATCTCCCCCCCCTCCCCACCCCCAATTTTGTATTTATTTATTTTTTAATTATTTTGTGCAGCGATGGGGG
CGGGGGGGGGGGGGGNSGCGCGCCRGGSGGGGSGGGGSGGGGSGRGGGGSGGGGSGGGGCGAGGCGGAGA
GGTGCGGCGGCAGCCAATCAGAGCGGCGCGCTCCGAAAGTTTCCTTTTATGGCGAGGCGGCGGCGGCGGC
GGCCCTATAAAAAGCGAAGCGCGCGGCGGGCGGGAGTCGCTGCGCGCTGCCTTCGCCCCGTGCCCCGCTC
CGCCGCCGCCTCGCGCCGCCCGCCCCGGCTCTGACTGACCGCGTTACTCCCACAGGTGAGCGGGCGGGAC
GGCCCTTCTCCTCCGGGCTGTAATTAGCGCTTGGTTTAATGACGGCTTGTTTCTTTTCTGTGGCTGCGTG
AAAGCCTTGAGGGGCTCCGGGAGGGCCCTTTGTGCGGGGGGAGCGGCTCGGGGGGTGCGTGCGTGTGTGT
GTGCGTGGGGAGCGCCGCGTGCGGCTCCGCGCTGCCCGGCGGCTGTGAGCGCTGCGGGCGCGGCGCGGGG
CTTTGTGCGCTCCGCAGTGTGCGCGAGGGGAGCGCGGCCGGGGGCGGTGCCCCGCGGTGCGGGGGGGGCT
GCGAGGGGAACAAAGGCTGCGTGCGGGGTGTGTGCGTGGGGGGGTGAGCAGGGGGTGTGGGCGCGTCGGT
CGGGCTGCAACCCCCCCTGCACCCCCCTCCCCGAGTTGCTGAGCACGGCCCGGCTTCGGGTGCGGGGCTC
CGTACGGGGCGTGGCGCGGGGCTCGCCGTGCCGGGCGGGGGGTGGCGGCAGGTGGGGGTGCCGGGCGGGG
CGGGGCCGCCTCGGGCCGGGGAGGGCTCGGGGGAGGGGCGCGGCGGCCCCCGGAGCGCCGGCGGCTGTCG
AGGCGCGGCGAGCCGCAGCCATTGCCTTTTATGGTAATCGTGCGAGAGGGCGCAGGGACTTCCTTTGTCC
CAAATCTGTGCGGAGCCGAAATCTGGGAGGCGCCGCCGCACCCCCTCTAGCGGGCGCGGGGCGAAGCGGT
GCGGCGCCGGCAGGAAGGAAATGGGCGGGGAGGGCCTTCGTGCGTCGCCGCGCCGCCGTCCCCTTCTCCC
TCTCCAGCCTCGGGGCTGTCCGCGGGGGGACGGCTGCCTTCGGGGGGGACGGGGCAGGGCGGGGTTCGGC
TTCTGGCGTGTGACCGGCGGCTCTAGAGCCTCTGCTAACCATGTTCATGCCTTCTTCTTTTTCCTACAGC
TCCTGGGCAACGTGCTGGTTATTGTGCTGTCTCATCATTTTGGCAAAGAATTCGCCACCATGGTGAGCAA
GGGCGAGGAGCTGTTCACCGGGGTGGTGCCCATCCTGGTCGAGCTGGACGGCGACGTAAACGGCCACAAG
TTCAGCGTGTCCGGCGAGGGCGAGGGCGATGCCACCTACGGCAAGCTGACCCTGAAGTTCATCTGCACCA
CCGGCAAGCTGCCCGTGCCCTGGCCCACCCTCGTGACCACCCTGACCTACGGCGTGCAGTGCTTCAGCCG
CTACCCCGACCACATGAAGCAGCACGACTTCTTCAAGTCCGCCATGCCCGAAGGCTACGTCCAGGAGCGC
ACCATCTTCTTCAAGGACGACGGCAACTACAAGACCCGCGCCGAGGTGAAGTTCGAGGGCGACACCCTGG
TGAACCGCATCGAGCTGAAGGGCATCGACTTCAAGGAGGACGGCAACATCCTGGGGCACAAGCTGGAGTA
CAACTACAACAGCCACAACGTCTATATCATGGCCGACAAGCAGAAGAACGGCATCAAGGTGAACTTCAAG
ATCCGCCACAACATCGAGGACGGCAGCGTGCAGCTCGCCGACCACTACCAGCAGAACACCCCCATCGGCG
ACGGCCCCGTGCTGCTGCCCGACAACCACTACCTGAGCACCCAGTCCGCCCTGAGCAAAGACCCCAACGA
GAAGCGCGATCACATGGTCCTGCTGGAGTTCGTGACCGCCGCCGGGATCACTCTCGGCATGGACGAGCTG
TACAAGTAAGAATTCACTCCTCAGGTGCAGGCTGCCTATCAGAAGGTGGTGGCTGGTGTGGCCAATGCCC
TGGCTCGAGATAGCTAGCTTCGCGGCCGCGACTCTAGAGTGCTGTACTCTTATGTGAAATCCTCACACAT
ACATACAGATTCAAGTCTCCCCTCTCACTTATGCACATACTATATGTAGTATCTCAATTCTATAAAACAT
GACACCCTGCTTAAATGTAGTTTGCTTAAGAGTGATTTGTCTAATTAAGAACTTCCCAGTTCCTCAGCAG
TAGTTAACATCCCGGCCGGCTGCTCTCTGTGGACCACTATTCCCCTGTGCTTGCATGAGGTAGACTTCCC
GCCCGGGTGAAGGGAACACTGACAAGTACTAAGTCTTTTTCCGTTTCTGAATCAAAGGAAGCTTGGTTTG
ACACTTGTTTCGCTTCCCGTCTGGCAAGGGAAATATCACACAGCCTTCTACAAAAGAACTTCCCTAGCCC
AGCCACTTGGCAAAGCCTCGGGTTCTAGGGTGGTTCCTCCCCACAAAAGCCTTCACTTGCTTTCAGATAG
AGTGTGGTAGGAGTTCCTTTGTCTCATCCTTTCCTTCCCTCCAAGGAAAGACAGGGTGACACTGGGAACC
CCGGCCTGAGACACGGCAGTGCAAGCTACCCACGCAACCCACCCTTACCCCCACTTTCTCCACTCTGCAG
ATTGATGCCTCTTTCCTTAAACTCCCCATTAGCCAAAGAATAACCCTGACTCCTGGGCCTCAATTCTGGG
CTTCTGGGAGCAGGGCAGGGCTGTGGATCTCTTCCTCTTCCTCCCTGGATCCAGGAGTTTAAGGAAAGAG
GCATCAATCTGCAGAGTGGAGAAAGTGGGGGTAAGGGTGGGTTGCGTGGGTAGCTTGCACTGCCGTGTCT
CAGGCCGGGGTTCCCAGTGTCACCCTGTCTTTCCTTGGAGGGAAGGAAAGGATGAGACAAAGGAACTCCT
ACCACACTCTATCTGAAAGCAAGTGAAGGCTTTTGTGGGGAGGAACCACCCTAGAACCCGAGGCTTTGCC
AAGTGGCTGGGCTAGGGAAGTTCTTTTGTAGAAGGCTGTGTGATATTTCCCTTGCCAGACGGGAAGCGAA
ACAAGTGTCAAACCAAGCTTCCTTTGATTCAGAAACGGAAAAAGACTTAGTACTTGTCAGTGTTCCCTTC
ACCCGGGCGGGAAGTCTACCTCATGCAAGCACAGGGGAATAGTGGTCCACAGAGAGCAGCCGGCCGGGAT
GTTAACTACTGCTGAGGAACTGGGAAGTTCTTAATTAGACAAATCACTCTTAAGCAAACTACATTTAAGC
AGGGTGTCATGTTTTATAGAATTGAGATACTACATATAGTATGTGCATAAGTGAGAGGGGAGACTTGAAT
CTGTATGTATGTGTGAGGATTTCACATAAGAGTACAGGCACTCTAGAGCGGCCGCGTTGGTACCAACCAT
GGTGTAGATCTTTTTCCCTCTGCCAAAAATTATGGGGACATCATGAAGCCCCTTGAGCATCTGACTTCTG
GCTAATAAAGGAAATTTATTTTCATTGCAATAGTGTGTTGGAATTTTTTGTGTCTCTCACTCGGAAGGAC
ATATGGGAGGGCAAATCATTTAAAACATCAGAATGAGTATTTGGTTTAGAGTTTGGCAACATATGCCCAT
ATGCTGGCTGCCATGAACAAAGGTTGGCTATAAAGAGGTCATCAGTATATGAAACAGCCCCCTGCTGTCC
ATTCCTTATTCCATAGAAAAGCCTTGACTTGAGGTTAGATTTTTTTTATATTTTGTTTTGTGTTATTTTT
TTCTTTAACATCCCTAAAATTTTCCTTACATGTTTTACTAGCCAGATTTTTCCTCCTCTCCTGACTACTC
CCAGTCATAGCTGTCCCTCTTCTCTTATGGAGATCCCTCGACCTGCAGCCCAAGCTTGGCGTAATCATGG
TCATAGCTGTTTCCTGTGTGAAATTGTTATCCGCTCACAATTCCACACAACATACGAGCCGGAAGCATAA
AGTGTAAAGCCTGGGGTGCCTAATGAGTGAGCTAACTCACATTAATTGCGTTGCGCTCACTGCCCGCTTT
CCAGTCGGGAAACCTGTCGTGCCAGCGGATCCGCATCTCAATTAGTCAGCAACCATAGTCCCGCCCCTAA
CTCCGCCCATCCCGCCCCTAACTCCGCCCAGTTCCGCCCATTCTCCGCCCCATGGCTGACTAATTTTTTT
TATTTATGCAGAGGCCGAGGCCGCCTCGGCCTCTGAGCTATTCCAGAAGTAGTGAGGAGGCTTTTTTGGA
GGCCTAGGCTTTTGCAAAAAGCTAACTTGTTTATTGCAGCTTATAATGGTTACAAATAAAGCAATAGCAT
CACAAATTTCACAAATAAAGCATTTTTTTCACTGCATTCTAGTTGTGGTTTGTCCAAACTCATCAATGTA
TCTTATCATGTCTGGATCCGCTGCATTAATGAATCGGCCAACGCGCGGGGAGAGGCGGTTTGCGTATTGG
GCGCTCTTCCGCTTCCTCGCTCACTGACTCGCTGCGCTCGGTCGTTCGGCTGCGGCGAGCGGTATCAGCT
CACTCAAAGGCGGTAATACGGTTATCCACAGAATCAGGGGATAACGCAGGAAAGAACATGTGAGCAAAAG
GCCAGCAAAAGGCCAGGAACCGTAAAAAGGCCGCGTTGCTGGCGTTTTTCCATAGGCTCCGCCCCCCTGA
CGAGCATCACAAAAATCGACGCTCAAGTCAGAGGTGGCGAAACCCGACAGGACTATAAAGATACCAGGCG
TTTCCCCCTGGAAGCTCCCTCGTGCGCTCTCCTGTTCCGACCCTGCCGCTTACCGGATACCTGTCCGCCT
TTCTCCCTTCGGGAAGCGTGGCGCTTTCTCATAGCTCACGCTGTAGGTATCTCAGTTCGGTGTAGGTCGT
TCGCTCCAAGCTGGGCTGTGTGCACGAACCCCCCGTTCAGCCCGACCGCTGCGCCTTATCCGGTAACTAT
CGTCTTGAGTCCAACCCGGTAAGACACGACTTATCGCCACTGGCAGCAGCCACTGGTAACAGGATTAGCA
GAGCGAGGTATGTAGGCGGTGCTACAGAGTTCTTGAAGTGGTGGCCTAACTACGGCTACACTAGAAGAAC
AGTATTTGGTATCTGCGCTCTGCTGAAGCCAGTTACCTTCGGAAAAAGAGTTGGTAGCTCTTGATCCGGC
AAACAAACCACCGCTGGTAGCGGTGGTTTTTTTGTTTGCAAGCAGCAGATTACGCGCAGAAAAAAAGGAT
CTCAAGAAGATCCTTTGATCTTTTCTACGGGGTCTGACGCTCAGTGGAACGAAAACTCACGTTAAGGGAT
TTTGGTCATGAGATTATCAAAAAGGATCTTCACCTAGATCCTTTTAAATTAAAAATGAAGTTTTAAATCA
ATCTAAAGTATATATGAGTAAACTTGGTCTGACAGTTACCAATGCTTAATCAGTGAGGCACCTATCTCAG
CGATCTGTCTATTTCGTTCATCCATAGTTGCCTGACTCCCCGTCGTGTAGATAACTACGATACGGGAGGG
CTTACCATCTGGCCCCAGTGCTGCAATGATACCGCGAGACCCACGCTCACCGGCTCCAGATTTATCAGCA
ATAAACCAGCCAGCCGGAAGGGCCGAGCGCAGAAGTGGTCCTGCAACTTTATCCGCCTCCATCCAGTCTA
TTAATTGTTGCCGGGAAGCTAGAGTAAGTAGTTCGCCAGTTAATAGTTTGCGCAACGTTGTTGCCATTGC
TACAGGCATCGTGGTGTCACGCTCGTCGTTTGGTATGGCTTCATTCAGCTCCGGTTCCCAACGATCAAGG
CGAGTTACATGATCCCCCATGTTGTGCAAAAAAGCGGTTAGCTCCTTCGGTCCTCCGATCGTTGTCAGAA
GTAAGTTGGCCGCAGTGTTATCACTCATGGTTATGGCAGCACTGCATAATTCTCTTACTGTCATGCCATC
CGTAAGATGCTTTTCTGTGACTGGTGAGTACTCAACCAAGTCATTCTGAGAATAGTGTATGCGGCGACCG
AGTTGCTCTTGCCCGGCGTCAATACGGGATAATACCGCGCCACATAGCAGAACTTTAAAAGTGCTCATCA
TTGGAAAACGTTCTTCGGGGCGAAAACTCTCAAGGATCTTACCGCTGTTGAGATCCAGTTCGATGTAACC
CACTCGTGCACCCAACTGATCTTCAGCATCTTTTACTTTCACCAGCGTTTCTGGGTGAGCAAAAACAGGA
AGGCAAAATGCCGCAAAAAAGGGAATAAGGGCGACACGGAAATGTTGAATACTCATACTCTTCCTTTTTC
AATATTATTGAAGCATTTATCAGGGTTATTGTCTCATGAGCGGATACATATTTGAATGTATTTAGAAAAA
TAAACAAATAGGGGTTCCGCGCACATTTCCCCGAAAAGTGCCACCTG
Features (pLannotate 1.2.2; 19 found; start..end, strand, type, name):
      5..384     +  enhancer       CMV enhancer: human cytomegalovirus immediate early enhancer
    386..662     +  promoter       chicken β-actin promoter: No description available
    663..1679    +  intron         chimeric intron: chimera between introns from chicken β-actin and rabbit β-globin
   1677..1745    +  CDS            HBB (fragment): HBB_LEPEU - Experimental evidence at protein level: Swiss-Prot protein existence level 1. Involved in oxygen transport from the lung to the various peripheral tissues. From Lepus europaeus (European hare).
   1740..2459    +  CDS            EGFP: the original enhanced GFP (Yang et al., 1996) mammalian codon-optimized
   2460..2525    +  CDS            HBB (fragment): HBB_PONPY - Experimental evidence at transcript level: Swiss-Prot protein existence level 2. Involved in oxygen transport from the lung to the various peripheral tissues. From Pongo pygmaeus (Bornean orangutan).
   3213..3266    -  CDS            Lin28a (fragment): LN28A_MOUSE - Also known as Lin28, Tex17. Experimental evidence at protein level: Swiss-Prot protein existence level 1. RNA-binding protein that inhibits processing of pre-let-7 miRNAs and regulates translation of mRNAs that control developmental timing, pluripotency and metabolism (PubMed:17473174, PubMed:18604195, PubMed:18566191, PubMed:18292307, PubMed:19703396, PubMed:23102813, PubMed:24209617). Seems to recognize a common structural G-quartet (G4) feature in its miRNA and mRNA targets (PubMed:26045559). 'Translational enhancer' that drives specific mRNAs to polysomes and increases the ef
   3994..4049    +  polyA_signal   β-globin poly(A) signal: rabbit β-globin polyadenylation signal (Gil and Proudfoot, 1987)
   4434..4450    -  protein_bind   lac operator: The lac repressor binds to the lac operator to inhibit transcription in E. coli. This inhibition can be relieved by adding lactose or isopropyl-β-D-thiogalactopyranoside (IPTG). lac repressor encoded by lacI
   4458..4488    -  promoter       lac promoter: promoter for the E. coli lac operon
   4503..4524    -  protein_bind   CAP binding site: CAP binding activates transcription in the presence of cAMP. E. coli catabolite activator protein
   4537..4576    -  CDS            lacI (fragment): lac repressor; lacI; The lac repressor binds to the lac operator to inhibit transcription in E. coli. This inhibition can be relieved by adding lactose or isopropyl-β-D-thiogalactopyranoside (IPTG).
   4583..4605    +  promoter       SV40 promoter (fragment): SV40 enhancer and early promoter
   4629..4764    +  rep_origin     SV40 ori: SV40 origin of replication
   4784..4918    +  polyA_signal   SV40 poly(A) signal: SV40 polyadenylation signal
   4920..4974    -  CDS            lacI (fragment): lac repressor; lacI; The lac repressor binds to the lac operator to inhibit transcription in E. coli. This inhibition can be relieved by adding lactose or isopropyl-β-D-thiogalactopyranoside (IPTG).
   5157..5745    -  rep_origin     ori: high-copy-number ColE1/pMB1/pBR322/pUC origin of replication
   5916..6776    -  CDS            AmpR: β-lactamase; bla; confers resistance to ampicillin, carbenicillin, and related antibiotics
   6777..6881    -  promoter       AmpR promoter: bla
