[The description below was written by a language model from this plasmid's Addgene catalogue record and pLannotate feature annotations shown in this document.]
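Description:
CAG-EGFP-Lin28IR is a mammalian RNAi plasmid of about 6.9 kb, built on the pCX-EGFP backbone and intended to express long double-stranded RNA against mouse Lin28a. It is maintained in E. coli through a high-copy ColE1/pUC-type origin and selected with ampicillin via the β-lactamase gene and its native promoter. The backbone also carries remnants of lac regulatory sequence and a short SV40 segment containing the SV40 origin and a poly(A) signal. That origin could support episomal replication in cells supplying large T antigen. No mammalian selection marker is annotated.

The expression unit is driven by the composite CAG promoter, made up of the CMV immediate-early enhancer, the chicken β-actin promoter and a chimeric β-actin/β-globin intron, which gives strong, broadly active Pol II transcription. It is followed by the EGFP coding sequence, flanked by short rabbit β-globin exon remnants, and the unit ends at the rabbit β-globin polyadenylation signal. Roughly 1.5 kb lies between EGFP and that signal. Here the annotation detects only a small antisense-oriented Lin28a fragment, while the rest is unannotated.

From the "IR" in the name and the stated purpose of dsRNA expression, this region presumably holds a Lin28 inverted repeat in the 3′ untranslated region of the EGFP transcript. Such a repeat would fold into a long hairpin that can enter the RNAi pathway, with EGFP fluorescence marking expressing cells. The record does not give the exact arm boundaries, the spacer or the cloning sites. The depositor and sequencing-derived records differ by about ten nucleotides but share the same feature layout.
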