Addgene plasmid #120517: CAG-EGFP-Lin28IR
Purpose: dsRNA expression
Depositing lab: Petr Svoboda. Depositing organization: Institute of Molecular Genetics of the Czech Academy of Sciences.
Backbone
  Vector backbone: pCX-EGFP
  Vector type: RNAi
Growth in bacteria
  Bacterial resistance: Ampicillin, 100 μg/mL
  Growth temperature: 37°C
  Growth strain: DH5alpha
  Copy number: High Copy
Gene/Insert
  Gene/Insert name: Lin28
  Species: M. musculus (mouse)
  Entrez Gene: Lin28a (a.k.a. Gm10299, Lin-28, Lin28, Tex17, lin-28A)
  Cloning method: Restriction Enzyme; 5′ cloning site Unknown (unknown if destroyed); 3′ cloning site Unknown (unknown if destroyed)
Terms and licenses: Academic/Nonprofit Terms; Industry Terms: Not Available to Industry
How to cite: CAG-EGFP-Lin28IR was a gift from Petr Svoboda (Addgene plasmid # 120517 ; http://n2t.net/addgene:120517 ; RRID:Addgene_120517)
